>Addgene plasmid #86950 | AAV-short_BrokenHeart (no BC) | addgene full sequence | sequence record 172437 | Addgene NGS Result
CCCCCCCCCCGCCCCCATCGCTGCACAAAATAATTAAAAAATAAATAAATACAAAATTGGGGGTGGGGAG
GGGGGGGAGATGGGGAGAGTGAAGCAGAACGTGGGGCTCACCTCGACCATGGTAATAGCGATGACTAATA
CGTAGATGTACTGCCAAGTAGGAAAGTCCCATAAGGTCATGTACTGGGCATAATGCCAGGCGGGCCATTT
ACCGTCATTGACGTCAATAGGGGGCGTACTTGGCATATGATACACTTGATGTACTGCCAAGTGGGCAGTT
TACCGTAAATACTCCACCCATTGACGTCAATGGAAAGTCCCTATTGGCGTTACTATGGGAACATACGTCA
TTATTTAGCGATCTGACGTCAATAGGAACCCCTAGTGATGGAGTTGGCCACTCCCTCTCTGCGCGCTCGC
TCGCTCACTGAGGCCGGGCGACCAAAGGTCGCCCGACGCCCGGGCTTTGCCCGGGCGGCCTCAGTGAGCG
AGCGAGCGCGCAGCCATGCGGCCTTGACGGCCTTCCGCCTACAATTCGCCCTATAGTGAGTCGTATTACG
TCGCGCTCACTGGCCGTCGTTTTACAACGTCGTGACTGGGAAAACCCTGGCGTTACCCAACTTAATCGCC
TTGCAGCACATCCCCCTTTCGCCAGCTGGCGTAATAGCGAAGAGGCCCGCACCGAAACGCCCTTCCCAAC
AGTTGCGCAGCCTGAATGGCGAATGGGAGCGCCCTGTAGCGGCCACTCAACCCTATCTCGGTCTATTCTT
TTGATTTATAAGGGATTTTGCCGATTTCGGCCTATTGGTTAAAAAATGAGCTGATTTAACAAAAATTTAA
CGCGAATTTTAACAAAATATTAACGCTTACAATTTAGGTGGCACTTTTCGGGGAAATGTGCGCGGAACCC
CTATTTGTTTATTTTTCTAAATACACCAAATAAAAAGGCCTGCGATTACCAGCAGGCCTGTTATTAGCTT
CAAATATGTATCCGCTCATGAGACAATAACCCTGATAAATGCTTCAATAATATTGAAAAAGGAAGAGTAT
GAGTATTCAACATTTCCGTGTCGCCCTTATTCCCTTTTTTGCGGCATTTTGCCTTCCTGTTTTTGCTCAC
CCAGAAACGCTGGTGAAAGTAAAAGATGCTGAAGATCAGTTGGGTGCACGAGTGGGTTACATCGAACTGG
ATCTCAACAGCGGTAAGATCCTTGAGAGTTTTCGCCCCGAAGAACGTTTTCCAATGATGAGCACTTTTAA
AGTTCTGCTATGTGGCGCGGTATTATCCCGTATTGACGCCGGGCAAGAGCAACTCGGTCGCCGCATACAC
TATTCTCAGAATGACTTGGTTGAGTACTCACCAGTCACAGAAAAGCATCTTACGGATGGCATGACAGTAA
GAGAATTATGCAGTGCTGCCATAACCATGAGTGATAACACTGCGGCCAACTTACTTCTGACAACGATCGG
AGGACCGAAGGAGCTAACCGCTTTTTTGCACAACATGGGGGATCATGTAACTCGCCTTGATCGTTGGGAA
CCGGAGCTGAATGAAGCCATACCAAACGACGAGCGTGACACCACGATGCCTGTAGCAATGGCAACAACGT
TGCGCAAACTATTAACTGGCGAACTACTTACTCTAGCTTCCCGGCAACAATTAATAGACTGGATGGAGGC
GGATAAAGTTGCAGGACCACTTCTGCGCTCGGCCCTTCCGGCTGGCTGGTTTATTGCTGATAAATCTGGA
GCCGGTGAGCGTGGTTCTCGCGGTATCATTGCAGCACTGGGGCCAGATGGTAAGCCCTCCCGTATCGTAG
TTATCTACACGACGGGGAGTCAGGCAACTATGGATGAACGAAATAGACAGATCGCTGAGATAGGTGCCTC
ACTGATTAAGCATTGGTAACTGTCAGACCAAGTTTACTCATATATACTTTAGATTGATTTAAAACTTCAT
TTTTAATTTAAAAGGATCTAGGTGAAGATCCTTTTTGATAATCTCATGACCAAAATCCCTTAACGTGAGT
TTTCGTTCCACTGAGCGTCAGACCCCGTAGAAAAGATCAAAGGATCTTCTTGAGATCCTTTTTTTCTGCG
CGTAATCTGCTGCTTGCAAACAAAAAAACCACCGCTACCAGCGGTGGTTTGTTTGCCGGATCAAGAGCTA
CCAACTCTTTTTCCGAAGGTAACTGGCTTCAGCAGAGCGCAGATACCAAATACTGTTCTTCTAGTGTAGC
CGTAGTTAGGCCACCACTTCAAGAACTCTGTAGCACCGCCTACATACCTCGCTCTGCTAATCCTGTTACC
AGTGGCTGCTGCCAGTGGCGATAAGTCGTGTCTTACCGGGTTGGACTCAAGACGATAGTTACCGGATAAG
GCGCAGCGGTCGGGCTGAACGGGGGGTTCGTGCACACAGCCCAGCTTGGAGCGAACGACCTACACCGAAC
TGAGATACCTACAGCGTGAGCTATGAGAAAGCGCCACGCTTCCCGAAGGGAGAAAGGCGGACAGGTATCC
GGTAAGCGGCAGGGTCGGAACAGGAGAGCGCACGAGGGAGCTTCCAGGGGGAAACGCCTGGTATCTTTAT
AGTCCTGTCGGGTTTCGCCACCTCTGACTTGAGCGTCGATTTTTGTGATGCTCGTCAGGGGGGCGGAGCC
TATGGAAAAACGCCAGCAACGCGGCCTTTTTACGGTTCCTGGCCTTTTGCTGGCCTTTTGCTCAATAAAA
CGAAAGGCTCAGTCGGAAGACTGGGCCTTTCGTTTTATTTAGGCACCCCAGGCTTTACCCGAACGACCGA
GCGCAGCGAGTCAGTGAGCGAGGAAGCGGAGAGCGCCCAATACGCAAGGAAACAGCTATGACCATGTTAA
TGCAGCTGGCACGACAGGTTTCCCGACTGGAAAGCGGGCAGTGATAGGCGGAAGGCCCATGAGGCCCAGT
CTCTACATGCTGCGCGCTCGCTCGCTCACTGAGGCCGCCCGGGCAAAGCCCGGGCGTCGGGCGACCTTTG
GTCGCCCGGCCTCAGTGAGCGAGCGAGCGCGCAGAGAGGGAGTGGCCAACTCCATCACTAGGGGTTCCTT
CGATCACACGATCGACTCTCTATAGAGCCCACCGCATCCCCAGCATGCCTGCTATTGTCTTCCCAATCCT
CCCCCTTGCTGTCCTGCCCCACCCCACCCCCCAGAATAGAATGACACCTACTCAGACAATGCGATGCAAT
TTCCTCATTTTATTAGGAAAGGACAGTGGGAGTGGCACCTTCCAGGGTCAAGGAAGGCACGGGGGAGGGG
CAAACAACAGATGGCTGGCAACTAGAAGGCACAGTCGAGGCTGATCAGCGGTTTAGTAGACCAGTGATTT
AAATGCTCTGGAGATAAAATAACTTCGTATAGCATACATTATACGAAGTTATTCTTTGCACCATTCTAAA
GAATAACAGTGATAATTTCTGGGTTAAGGCAAATAACTTCGTATAGGATACTTTATACGAAGTTATCTGC
ACTTATGCTAGACAAGTTTGTACAAAAAAGCAGGCTCTTTAAAGGAACCAATTCAGTCGACTGGATCCCC
GCTCTCGTCATCACTGAGGTGGAGAAGAGCATGCGTGAGGCTCCGGTGCCCGTCAGTGGGCAGAGCGCAC
ATCGCCCACAGTCCCCGAGAAGTTGGGGGGAGGGGTCGGCAATTGAACCGGTGCCTAGAGAAGGTGGCGC
GGGGTAAACTGGGAAAGTGATGTCGTGTACTGGCTCCGCCTTTTTCCCGAGGGTGGGGGAGAACCGTATA
TAAGTGCAGTAGTCGCCGTGAACGTTCTTTTTCGCAACGGGTTTGCCGCCAGAACACAGGTAAGTGCCGT
GTGTGGTTCCCGCGGGCCTGGCCTCTTTACGGGTTATGGCCCTTGCGTGCCTTGAATTACTTCCACGCCC
CTGGCTGCAGTACGTGATTCTTGATCCCGAGCTTCGGGTTGGAAGTGGGTGGGAGAGTTCGAGGCCTTGC
GCTTAAGGAGCCCCTTCGCCTCGTGCTTGAGTTGAGGCCTGGCTTGGGCGCTGGGGCCGCCGCGTGCGAA
TCTGGTGGCACCTTCGCGCCTGTCTCGCTGCTTTCGATAAGTCTCTAGCCATTTAAAATTTTTGATGACC
TGCTGCGACGCTTTTTTTCTGGCAAGATAGTCTTGTAAATGCGGGCCAAGATCTGCACACTGGTATTTCG
GTTTTTGGGGCCGCGGGCGGCGACGGGGCCCGTGCGTCCCAGCGCACATGTTCGGCGAGGCGGGGCCTGC
GAGCGCGGCCACCGAGAATCGGACGGGGGTAGTCTCAAGCTGGCCGGCCTGCTCTGGTGCCTGGCCTCGC
GCCGCCGTGTATCGCCCCGCCCTGGGCGGCAAGGCTGGCCCGGTCGGCACCAGTTGCGTGAGCGGAAAGA
TGGCCGCTTCCCGGCCCTGCTGCAGGGAGCTCAAAATGGAGGACGCGGCGCTCGGGAGAGCGGGCGGGTG
AGTCACCCACACAAAGGAAAAGGGCCTTTCCGTCCTCAGCCGTCGCTTCATGTGACTCCACGGAGTACCG
GGCGCCGTCCAGGCACCTCGATTAGTTCTTCAGCTTTTGGAGTACGTCGTCTTTAGGTTGGGGGGAGGGG
TTTTATGCGATGGAGTTTCCCCACACTGAGTGGGTGGAGACTGAAGTTAGGCCAGCTTGGCACTTGATGT
AATTCTCCTTGGAATTTGCCCTTTTTGAGTTTGGATCTTGGTTCATTCTCAAGCCTCAGACAGTGGTTCA
AAGTTTTTTTCTTCCATTTCAGGTGTCGTGAGGATCCACTAGTCGCCACCATGGATAGCACTGAGAACGT
CATCAAGCCCTTCATGCGCTTCAAGGTGCACATGGAGGGCTCCGTGAACGGCCACGAGTTTGAGATCGAG
GGCGAGGGCGAGGGCAAGCCCTACGAGGGCACCCAGACCGCCAAGCTGCAGGTGACCAAGGGCGGCCCCC
TGCCCTTCGCCTGGGACATCCTGTCCCCCCAGTTCATGTATGGCTCCAAGGTGTATACCAAGCACCCCGC
CGACATCCCCGACTACAAGAAGCTGTCCTTCCCCGAGGGCTTCAAGTGGGAGCGCGTGATGAACTTTGAG
GACGGCGGCGTGGTGACCGTGACCCAGGACTCCTCCCTGCAGGACGGCACCTTCATCTACCACGTGAAGT
TCATCGGCGTTAACCCTAGAAAGATAATCATATTGTGACGTACGTTAAAGATAATCATGCGTAAAATTGA
CGCATGTGTTTTATCGGTCTGTATATCGAGGTTTATTTATTAATTTGAATAGATATTAAGTTTTATTATA
TTTACACTTACATACTAATAATAAATTCAACAAACAATTTATTTATGTTTATTTATTTATTAAAAAAAAA
CAAAAACTCAAAATTTCTTCTATAAAGTAACAAAACTTTTCTGAGCAGCCCGGGCACGTCATCCGGAGAT
CATCCTGCATTCTAGTTGTGGTTTGTCCAAACTCATCAATGTATCTTATCATGTCTGTATACCGTCGACC
TCTAGCTAGAGCTTGGCGTAATCATGGTCATAGCTGTTTCCTGTGTGAAATTGTTATCCGCTCACAATTC
CACACAACATACGAGCCGGAAGCATAAAGTGTAAAGCCTGGGGTGCCTAATGAGTGAGCTAACTCACATT
AATTGCGTTGCGCTCACTGCCCGCTTTCCAGTCGGGAAACCTGTCGTGCCAGCTGCATTAATGAATCGGC
CAACGCGCGGGGAGAGGCGGTTTGCGTATTGGGCGCTCTTCCGCTGGGGGATCTCGAGTACCGGAGATCG
GAAGAGCACACGTCTGAACTCCAGTCACGGGCCCGATCGCGATAAGCTATCTATAACAAGAAAATATATA
TATAATAAGTTATCACGTAAGTAGAACATGAAATAACAATATAATTATCGTATGAGTTAAATCTTAAAAG
TCACGTAAAAGATAATCATGCGTCATTTTGACTCACGCGGTCGTTATAGTTCAAAATCAGTGACACTTAC
CGCATTGACAAGCACGCCTCACGGGAGCTCCAAGCGGCGACTGAGATGTCCTAAATGCACAGCGACGGAT
TCGCGCTATTTAGAAAGAGAGAGCAATATTTCAAGAATGCATGCGTCAATTTTACGCAGACTATCTTTCT
AGGGTTAACTTCCCCTCCGACGGCCCCGTAATGCAGAAGAAGACTCTGGGCTGGGAGCCCTCCACCGAGC
GCCTGTATCCCCGCGACGGCGTGCTGAAGGGCGAGATCCACAAGGCGCTGAAGCTGAAGGGCGGCGGCCA
CTACCTGTGTGAGTTCAAGTCAATCTACATGGCCAAGAAGCCCGTGAAGCTGCCAGGCTACTACTACGTG
GACTCCAAGCTGGACATCACCTCCCACAACGAGGACTACACCGTGGTGGAGCAGTATGAGCGCACCGAGG
CCCGCCACCACCTGTTCCAGTAGCGGCCGCGACTCTAGATCATAATCAGCCATACCACATTTGTAGAGGT
TTTACTTGCTTTAAAAAACCTCCCACACCTCCCCCTGAACCTGAAACATAAAATGAATGCAATTGTTGTT
GTTAACTTGTTTATTGCAGCTTATAATGGTTACAAATAAAGCAATAGCATCACAAATTTCACAAATAAAG
CATTTTTTTCACTGCATTCTAGTTGTGGTTTGTCCAAACTCATCAATGTATCTTAAGGCGTAAATTGTAA
GCGTTAATATTTTGTTAAAATTCGCGTTAAATTTTTGTTAAATCAGCTCATTTTTTAACCAATAGGCCGA
AATCGGCAAAATCCCTTATAAATCAAAAGAATAGACCGAGATAGGGTTGAGTGCCGCCGCCTTCTATGAA
AGGTTGGGCTTCGGAATCGTTTTCAGGGACGCCTGCTGGATGATCCTCCAGCGCGGGGATCTCATGCTGG
AGTTCTTCGCCCACCCTAGGGGGAGGCTAACTGAAACACGGAAGGAGACAATACAGGAAGGAACCCGCGC
TATGACGGCAATAAAAAGACAGAATAAAACGCACGGTGTTGCCTCAGGTTACTCATATATACTAATCAGG
GGATAACGCAGGAAAGCTCGAGATATCTAGACCCAGCTTTCTTGTACAAAGTGGTACTTTAGTTGCCATA
ACTTCGTATAATGTATGCTATACGAAGTTATTAAGAGGTTTCATATTGCTAATAGCAGCTACAATCCAGC
TACCATTCTGCATAACTTCGTATAAAGTATCCTATACGAAGTTATAGAGGTTTGCAGCGACTCCCCGCCC
GCCGCGCGCTTCGCTTTTTATAGGGCCGCCGCCGCCGCCGCCTCGCCATAAAAGGAAACTTTCGGAGCGC
GCCGCTCTGATTGGCTGCCGCCGCACCTCTCCGCCT
Features (pLannotate 1.2.2; 37 found; start..end, strand, type, name):
      1..116     -  promoter       chicken β-actin promoter (fragment): contains a 21-bp deletion relative to the standard chicken β-actin promoter
    118..355     -  enhancer       CMV enhancer (fragment): human cytomegalovirus immediate early enhancer
    374..504     +  repeat_region  AAV2 ITR (fragment): inverted terminal repeat of adeno-associated virus serotype 2 inverted
    540..558     -  promoter       T7 promoter: promoter for bacteriophage T7 RNA polymerase
    567..723     +  CDS            lacZα (fragment): LacZα fragment of β-galactosidase; lacZ fragment
    744..875     +  rep_origin     M13 ori (fragment): M13 bacteriophage origin of replication; arrow indicates direction of (+) strand synthesis
    901..935     +  promoter       AmpR promoter (fragment): bla
    985..1048    +  promoter       AmpR promoter: bla
   1049..1909    +  CDS            AmpR: β-lactamase; bla; confers resistance to ampicillin, carbenicillin, and related antibiotics
   2080..2668    +  rep_origin     ori: high-copy-number ColE1/pMB1/pBR322/pUC origin of replication
   2725..2768    -  terminator     rrnB T1 terminator: Escherichia coli rrnB; transcription terminator T1 from the E. coli rrnB gene
   2790..2830    +  rep_origin     RSF ori (fragment): Plasmids containing the RSF 1030 origin of replication can be propagated in E. coli cells that contain additional plasmids with compatible origins.
   2867..2914    +  CDS            lacI (fragment): lac repressor; lacI; The lac repressor binds to the lac operator to inhibit transcription in E. coli. This inhibition can be relieved by adding lactose or isopropyl-β-D-thiogalactopyranoside (IPTG).
   2949..3079    -  repeat_region  AAV2 ITR (fragment): inverted terminal repeat of adeno-associated virus serotype 2 inverted
   3117..3324    -  polyA_signal   bGH poly(A) signal: bovine growth hormone polyadenylation signal
   3379..3412    +  protein_bind   loxP: Cre-mediated recombination occurs in the 8-bp core sequence (GCATACAT). Cre recombinase
   3413..3462    +  intron         β-globin intron (fragment): internally truncated intron from human β-globin
   3463..3496    +  protein_bind   lox2272: Cre-mediated recombination occurs in the 8-bp core sequence (GGATACTT). lox2272 sites are compatible with each other, but incompatible with loxP or loxN sites (Lee and Saito, 1988). Cre recombinase
   3512..3536    +  protein_bind   attB1: mutant version of attB; recombination site for the Gateway® BP reaction BP Clonase™
   3610..4791    +  promoter       EF-1α promoter: strong constitutive promoter for human elongation factor EF-1α
   4811..5190    +  CDS            DsRed-Express2 (fragment): noncytotoxic tetrameric variant of DsRed fluorescent protein (Strack et al., 2008) mammalian codon-optimized
   5465..5517    +  polyA_signal   SV40 poly(A) signal (fragment): SV40 polyadenylation signal
   5581..5597    -  protein_bind   lac operator: The lac repressor binds to the lac operator to inhibit transcription in E. coli. This inhibition can be relieved by adding lactose or isopropyl-β-D-thiogalactopyranoside (IPTG). lac repressor encoded by lacI
   5605..5635    -  promoter       lac promoter: promoter for the E. coli lac operon
   5650..5671    -  protein_bind   CAP binding site: CAP binding activates transcription in the presence of cAMP. E. coli catabolite activator protein
   5684..5776    -  CDS            lacI (fragment): lac repressor; lacI; The lac repressor binds to the lac operator to inhibit transcription in E. coli. This inhibition can be relieved by adding lactose or isopropyl-β-D-thiogalactopyranoside (IPTG).
   6167..6463    +  CDS            DsRed-Express2 (fragment): noncytotoxic tetrameric variant of DsRed fluorescent protein (Strack et al., 2008) mammalian codon-optimized
   6478..6561    +  CDS            large T antigen (fragment): large T antigen from SV40 (simian virus 40)
   6584..6705    +  polyA_signal   SV40 poly(A) signal: SV40 polyadenylation signal
   6712..6843    -  rep_origin     M13 ori (fragment): M13 bacteriophage origin of replication; arrow indicates direction of (+) strand synthesis
   6840..6947    +  CDS            ble (fragment): BLE_KLEPN - Experimental evidence at protein level: Swiss-Prot protein existence level 1. Binding protein with a strong affinity to the bleomycin family of antibiotics. Binds to CL990; an antimitotic-antibiotic compound. From Klebsiella pneumoniae.
   7006..7036    +  polyA_signal   HSV TK poly(A) signal (fragment): herpes simplex virus thymidine kinase polyadenylation signal (Cole and Stacy, 1985)
   7101..7125    -  protein_bind   attB2: mutant version of attB; recombination site for the Gateway® BP reaction BP Clonase™
   7138..7171    -  protein_bind   loxP: Cre-mediated recombination occurs in the 8-bp core sequence (GCATACAT). Cre recombinase
   7172..7221    +  intron         β-globin intron (fragment): internally truncated intron from human β-globin
   7222..7255    -  protein_bind   lox2272: Cre-mediated recombination occurs in the 8-bp core sequence (GGATACTT). lox2272 sites are compatible with each other, but incompatible with loxP or loxN sites (Lee and Saito, 1988). Cre recombinase
   7276..15      -  promoter       chicken β-actin promoter (fragment) (across the origin): contains a 21-bp deletion relative to the standard chicken β-actin promoter
