[The description below was written by a language model from this plasmid's Addgene catalogue record and pLannotate feature annotations shown in this document.]
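Description:
AAV-short_BrokenHeart (no BC) is an AAV transfer plasmid for mammalian expression, built by Gateway cloning into the pAAV-short Cre-on G/W backbone. It is maintained in E. coli at high copy through a ColE1/pUC-type origin and selected with ampicillin (β-lactamase). Two AAV2 inverted terminal repeats delimit the region that is packaged into recombinant AAV particles. Several small annotated fragments (lacZα, lacI, M13 ori, RSF ori, ble, HSV TK poly(A)) appear to be remnants of earlier cloning vectors rather than functional parts.

The payload is the synthetic BrokenHeart reporter, a tdTomato coding sequence split by a hyperactive piggyBac donor transposon. In the feature table, this appears as an EF-1α promoter followed by two separated red-fluorescent-protein fragments (annotated by similarity as DsRed-Express2). The intervening sequence carries an SV40 poly(A) fragment and lac-derived elements, and a full SV40 poly(A) signal lies downstream. The transposon terminal repeats themselves are not annotated. Per the record, transposase activity rescues the coding sequence, so red fluorescence reports that transposition has occurred.

The reporter lies between attB1 and attB2 sites and is flanked by oppositely oriented loxP/lox2272 pairs. This is the double-floxed inverted arrangement of the Cre-on backbone, which also supplies a CMV enhancer/chicken β-actin promoter and a bGH poly(A) signal. The reporter is annotated on the opposite strand to these backbone elements but has its own EF-1α promoter, and the record does not state how far its expression depends on Cre. "No BC" presumably means the transposon lacks a barcode, though this is not explained. The associated publication describes a viral toolkit for recording transcription factor–DNA interactions in live mouse tissue.
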