Addgene plasmid #86950: AAV-short_BrokenHeart (no BC)
Purpose: AAV transfer plasmid containing the BrokenHeart construct: a hyperpiggybac donor transposon interrupting the tdTomato fluorophore. Transposase activity rescues coding sequence.
Depositing lab: Joseph Dougherty & Rob Mitra. Depositing organization: Washington University in Saint Louis. Publication: A viral toolkit for recording transcription factor-DNA interactions in live mouse tissues. Cammack AJ, Moudgil A, Chen J, Vasek MJ, Shabsovich M, McCullough K, Yen A, Lagunas T, Maloney SE, He J, Chen X, Hooda M, Wilkinson MN, Miller TM, Mitra RD, Dougherty JD. Proc Natl Acad Sci U S A. 2020 May 5;117(18):10003-10014. doi: 10.1073/pnas.1918241117. Epub 2020 Apr 16. PubMed 32300008.
Backbone
  Vector backbone: pAAV-short Cre-on G/W
  Vector type: Mammalian Expression, AAV
Growth in bacteria
  Bacterial resistance: Ampicillin, 100 μg/mL
  Growth temperature: 37°C
  Growth strain: NEB Stable
  Copy number: High Copy
Gene/Insert
  Gene/Insert name: Brokenheart construct
  Species: Synthetic
  Cloning method: Gateway Cloning
Terms and licenses: Academic/Nonprofit Terms; Industry Terms: Not Available to Industry
How to cite: AAV-short_BrokenHeart (no BC) was a gift from Joseph Dougherty & Rob Mitra (Addgene plasmid # 86950 ; http://n2t.net/addgene:86950 ; RRID:Addgene_86950)
